>Addgene plasmid #17922 | pLKO.1 shFEN3 | addgene partial sequence | sequence record 23815 | LKO1-5
CTATTCGATTCTGGCTTTTATATCTTGTGGAAAGGACGAAACACCGGTTAAGAGCTACAGCTAGAGAACT
CNAGTTCTCTAGCTGTAGCTCTTAATTTTTGAATTCTCGACCTCGAGACAAATGGCAGTATTCATCCACA
ATTTTAAAAGAAAAGGGGGGATTGGGGGGTACAGTGCAGGGGAAAGAATAGTAGACATAATAGCAACAGA
CATACAAACTAAAGAATTACAAAAACAAATTACAAAAATTCAAAATTTTCGGGTTTATTACAGGGACAGC
AGAGATCCACTTTGGCCGCGGCTCGAGGGGGTTGGGGTTGCGCCTTTTCCAAGGCAGCCCTGGGTTTGCG
CAGGGACGCGGCTGCTCTGGGCGTGGTTCCGGGAAACGCAGCGGCGCCGACCCTGGGTCTCGCACATTCT
TCACGTCCGTTCGCAGCGTCACCCGGATCTTCGCCGCTACCCTTGTGGGCCCCCCGGCGACGCTTCCTGC
TCCGCCCCTAAGTCGGGAAGGTTCCTTGCGGTTCGCGGCGTGCCGGACGTGACAAACGGAAGCCGCACGT
CTCACTAGTACCCTCGCAGACGGACAGCGCCAGGGAGCAATGGCAGCGCGCCGACCGCGATGGGCTGTGG
CCAATAGCGGCTGCTCAGCAGGGCGCGCCAATGACNCNCCCAAAAAAGNGCGTCCCAAAGNCNGGGTGGG
GNCNNTANTGNGCCCNGTCCTGCCGCGCGGGTTCGCATCTGCAGCTCGGACGCCNCGCATCGGTCCNCTN
ACAANCCANCCTCNCCCGGGNAACCCGACT
