[The description below was written by a language model from this plasmid's Addgene catalogue record.]
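Description:
pLKO.1 shFEN3 is a lentiviral RNAi vector built on the pLKO.1 puro backbone (about 7.2 kb without insert) and intended for stable knockdown in mammalian cells. It is maintained in E. coli as a high-copy plasmid under ampicillin selection, and transduced or transfected mammalian cells can be selected with puromycin.

The payload is a short hairpin cassette of roughly 50 bp, named shFEN3, cloned by restriction digestion between AgeI and EcoRI sites, both of which remain intact. The record does not spell out the target gene, the target species or the hairpin's target sequence. However, the insert name and the associated publication on flap endonuclease 1 and telomere stability indicate that it is one of a set of hairpins directed against FEN1. No feature table is supplied, so the promoter and viral elements are not listed for this specific plasmid. In the standard pLKO.1 design, the AgeI/EcoRI cloning position sits downstream of a human U6 RNA polymerase III promoter that drives hairpin transcription. A separate cassette expresses the puromycin resistance gene. Both lie between lentiviral long terminal repeats, together with a packaging signal, so the region can be packaged into viral particles when helper packaging and envelope plasmids are provided in trans.

Once integrated, the expressed hairpin is processed by the cellular RNAi machinery to deplete the target transcript. The construct would therefore typically be used to generate puromycin-selected cell populations with reduced flap endonuclease 1 levels, for studying its role in telomere maintenance.
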