Addgene plasmid #17922: pLKO.1 shFEN3
Depositing lab: Sheila Stewart. Depositing organization: Washington University in Saint Louis. Publication: Flap endonuclease 1 contributes to telomere stability. Saharia A, Guittat L, Crocker S, Lim A, Steffen M, Kulkarni S, Stewart SA. Curr Biol. 2008 Apr 8. 18(7):496-500. 10.1016/j.cub.2008.02.071 PubMed 18394896.
Backbone
  Vector backbone: pLKO.1 puro
  Backbone size w/o insert (bp): 7200
  Vector type: Mammalian Expression, Lentiviral, RNAi
  Selectable markers: Puromycin
Growth in bacteria
  Bacterial resistance: Ampicillin, 100 μg/mL
  Growth temperature: 37°C
  Growth strain: DH5alpha
  Copy number: High Copy
Gene/Insert
  Gene/Insert name: shFEN3
  Insert size (bp): 50
  Cloning method: Restriction Enzyme; 5′ cloning site Age1 (not destroyed); 3′ cloning site EcoR1 (not destroyed)
  Sequencing primers: 5′ NA
Terms and licenses: Academic/Nonprofit Terms; Industry Terms: Not Available to Industry
How to cite: pLKO.1 shFEN3 was a gift from Sheila Stewart (Addgene plasmid # 17922 ; http://n2t.net/addgene:17922 ; RRID:Addgene_17922)
